>Addgene plasmid #234801 | pVEA3-KNC | addgene full sequence | sequence record 469807 | Addgene NGS Result
GTGATCCCGGCGGCGGTCACGAACTCCAGCAGGACCATGTGATCGCGCTTCTCGTTGGGGTCTTTGCTCA
GTTTGGACTGGTAGCTCAGGTAGTGGTTGTCGGGCAGCAGCACGGGGCCGTCGCCGATGGGGGTGTTCTG
CTGGTAGTGGTCGGCGAGCTGCACGCCGCCGTCCTCGATGTTGTGGCGGATCTTGAAGTTGGCCTTGATG
CCGTTCTTCTGCTTGTCGGCGGTGATATAGACGTTGTGGCTGTTGTAGTTGTACTCCAGCTTGTGCCCCA
GGATGTTGCCGTCCTCCTTGAAGTCGATGCCCTTCAGCTCGATGCGGTTCACCAGGGTGTCGCCCTCGAA
CTTCACCTCGGCGCGGGTCTTGTAGTTGCCGTCGTCCTTGAAGAAGATGGTGCGCTCCTGGACGTAGCCT
TCGGGCATGGCGGACTTGAAGAAGTCGTGCTGCTTCATGTGGTCGGGGTAGCGGGCGAAGCACTGCAGGC
CGTAGCCCAGGGTGGTCACGAGGGTGGGCCAGGGCACGGGCAGCTTGCCGGTGGTGCAGATCAGCTTCAG
GGTCAGCTTGCCGTAGGTGGCATCGCCCTCGCCCTCGCCGGACACGCTGAACTTGTGGCCGTTTACGTCG
CCGTCCAGCTCGACCAGGATGGGCACCACCCCGGTGAACAGCTCCTCGCCCTTGCTCACCATCGTGGCCG
CGATCGCGAATTCCAGCTTGGGTCTCCCTATAGTGAGTCGTATTAATTTCGATAAGCCAGTAAGCAGTGG
GTTCTCTAGTTAGCCAGAGAGCTCTGCTTATATAGACCTCCCACCGTACACGCCTACCGCCCATTTGCGT
CAATGGGGCGGAGTTGTTACGACATTTTGGAAAGTCCCGTTGATTTTGGTGCCAAAACAAACTCCCATTG
ACGTCAATGGGGTGGAGACTTGGAAATCCCCGTGAGTCAAACCGCTATCCACGCCCATTGATGTACTGCC
AAAACCGCATCACCATGGTAATAGCGATGACTAATACGTAGATGTACTGCCAAGTAGGAAAGTCCCATAA
GGTCATGTACTGGGCATAATGCCAGGCGGGCCATTTACCGTCATTGACGTCAATAGGGGGCGTACTTGGC
ATATGATACACTTGATGTACTGCCAAGTGGGCAGTTTACCGTAAATACTCCACCCATTGACGTCAATGGA
AAGTCCCTATTGGCGTTACTATGGGAACATACGTCATTATTGACGTCAATGGGCGGGGGTCGTTGGGCGG
TCAGCCAGGCGGGCCATTTACCGTAAGTTATGTAACGCGGAACTCCATATATGGGCTATGAACTAATGAC
CCCGTAATTGATTACTATTAATAACTAGTCAATAATCAATGTCAACGCGTATATCTGGCCCGTACATCGC
GAAGCAGCGCAAAACGCCTAACCCTAAGCAGATTCTTCATGCAATTGTCGGTCAAGCCTTGCCTTGTTGT
AGCTTAAATTTTGCTCGCGCACTACTCAGCGACCTCCAACACACAAGCAGGGAGCAGATACTGGCTTAAC
TATGCGGCATCAGAGCAGATTGTACTGAGAGTGCACCATAGGGGATCGGGAGATCTCCCGATCCGTCGAC
GTCAGGTGGCACTTTTCGGGGAAATGTGCGCGGAACCCCTATTTGTTTATTTTTCTAAATACATTCAAAT
ATGTATCCGCTCATGAGACAATAACCCTGATAAATGCTTCAATAATATTGAAAAAGGAAGAGTATGAGTA
TTCAACATTTCCGTGTCGCCCTTATTCCCTTTTTTGCGGCATTTTGCCTTCCTGTTTTTGCTCACCCAGA
AACGCTGGTGAAAGTAAAAGATGCTGAAGATCAGTTGGGTGCACGAGTGGGTTACATCGAACTGGATCTC
AACAGCGGTAAGATCCTTGAGAGTTTTCGCCCCGAAGAACGTTTTCCAATGATGAGCACTTTTAAAGTTC
TGCTATGTGGCGCGGTATTATCCCGTATTGACGCCGGGCAAGAGCAACTCGGTCGCCGCATACACTATTC
TCAGAATGACTTGGTTGAGTACTCACCAGTCACAGAAAAGCATCTTACGGATGGCATGACAGTAAGAGAA
TTATGCAGTGCTGCCATAACCATGAGTGATAACACTGCGGCCAACTTACTTCTGACAACGATCGGAGGAC
CGAAGGAGCTAACCGCTTTTTTGCACAACATGGGGGATCATGTAACTCGCCTTGATCGTTGGGAACCGGA
GCTGAATGAAGCCATACCAAACGACGAGCGTGACACCACGATGCCTGTAGCAATGGCAACAACGTTGCGC
AAACTATTAACTGGCGAACTACTTACTCTAGCTTCCCGGCAACAATTAATAGACTGGATGGAGGCGGATA
AAGTTGCAGGACCACTTCTGCGCTCGGCCCTTCCGGCTGGCTGGTTTATTGCTGATAAATCTGGAGCCGG
TGAGCGTGGGTCTCGCGGTATCATTGCAGCACTGGGGCCAGATGGTAAGCCCTCCCGTATCGTAGTTATC
TACACGACGGGGAGTCAGGCAACTATGGATGAACGAAATAGACAGATCGCTGAGATAGGTGCCTCACTGA
TTAAGCATTGGTAACTGTCAGACCAAGTTTACTCATATATACTTTAGATTGATTTAAAACTTCATTTTTA
ATTTAAAAGGATCTAGGTGAAGATCCTTTTTGATAATCTCATGACCAAAATCCCTTAACGTGAGTTTTCG
TTCCACTGAGCGTCAGACCCCGTAGAAAAGATCAAAGGATCTTCTTGAGATCCTTTTTTTCTGCGCGTAA
TCTGCTGCTTGCAAACAAAAAAACCACCGCTACCAGCGGTGGTTTGTTTGCCGGATCAAGAGCTACCAAC
TCTTTTTCCGAAGGTAACTGGCTTCAGCAGAGCGCAGATACCAAATACTGTTCTTCTAGTGTAGCCGTAG
TTAGGCCACCACTTCAAGAACTCTGTAGCACCGCCTACATACCTCGCTCTGCTAATCCTGTTACCAGTGG
CTGCTGCCAGTGGCGATAAGTCGTGTCTTACCGGGTTGGACTCAAGACGATAGTTACCGGATAAGGCGCA
GCGGTCGGGCTGAACGGGGGGTTCGTGCACACAGCCCAGCTTGGAGCGAACGACCTACACCGAACTGAGA
TACCTACAGCGTGAGCTATGAGAAAGCGCCACGCTTCCCGAAGGGAGAAAGGCGGACAGGTATCCGGTAA
GCGGCAGGGTCGGAACAGGAGAGCGCACGAGGGAGCTTCCAGGGGGAAACGCCTGGTATCTTTATAGTCC
TGTCGGGTTTCGCCACCTCTGACTTGAGCGTCGATTTTTGTGATGCTCGTCAGGGGGGCGGAGCCTATGG
AAAAACGCCAGCAACGCGGCCTTTTTACGGTTCCTGGCCTTTTGCTGGCCTTTTGCTCACATGTTCTTTC
CTGCGTTATCCCCTGATTCTGTGGATAACCGTATTACCGCCTTTGAGTGAGCTGATACCGCTCGCCGCAG
CCGAACGACCGAGCGCAGCGAGTCAGTGAGCGAGGAAGCGGAAGAGCGCCCAATACGCAAACCGCCTCTC
CCCGCGCGTTGGCCGATTCATTAATGCAGCTGGCACGACAGGTTTCCCGACTGGAAAGCGGGCAGTGAGC
GCAACGCAATTAATGTGAGTTAGCTCACTCATTAGGCACCCCAGGCTTTACACTTTATGCTTCCGGCTCG
TATGTTGTGTGGAATTGTGAGCGGATAACAATTTCACACAGGAAACAGCTATGACCATGATTACGCCAAG
CTCTAGCTAGAGGTCGACGGTATACAGACATGATAAGATACATTGATGAGTTTGGACAAACCACAACTAG
AATGCAGTGAAAAAAATGCTTTATTTGTGAAATTTGTGATGCTATTGCTTTATTTGTAACCATTATAAGC
TGCAATAAACAAGTTGGGGTGGGCGAAGAACTCCAGCATGAGATCCCCGCGCTGGAGGATCATCCAGCCG
GCGTCCCGGAAAACGATTCCGAAGCCCAACCTTTCATAGAAGGCGGCGGTGGAATCGAAATCTCGTGATG
GCAGGTTGGGCGTCGCTTGGTCGGTCATTTCGAACCCCAGAGTCCCGCTCAGAAGAACTCGTCAAGAAGG
CGATAGAAGGCGATGCGCTGCGAATCGGGAGCGGCGATACCGTAAAGCACGAGGAAGCGGTCAGCCCATT
CGCCGCCAAGCTCTTCAGCAATATCACGGGTAGCCAACGCTATGTCCTGATAGCGGTCCGCCACACCCAG
CCGGCCACAGTCGATGAATCCAGAAAAGCGGCCATTTTCCACCATGATATTCGGCAAGCAGGCATCGCCA
TGGGTCACGACGAGATCCTCGCCGTCGGGCATGCGCGCCTTGAGCCTGGCGAACAGTTCGGCTGGCGCGA
GCCCCTGATGCTCTTCGTCCAGATCATCCTGATCGACAAGACCGGCTTCCATCCGAGTACGTGCTCGCTC
GATGCGATGTTTCGCTTGGTGGTCGAATGGGCAGGTAGCCGGATCAAGCGTATGCAGCCGCCGCATTGCA
TCAGCCATGATGGATACTTTCTCGGCAGGAGCAAGGTGAGATGACAGGAGATCCTGCCCCGGCACTTCGC
CCAATAGCAGCCAGTCCCTTCCCGCTTCAGTGACAACGTCGAGCACAGCTGCGCAAGGAACGCCCGTCGT
GGCCAGCCACGATAGCCGCGCTGCCTCGTCCTGCAGTTCATTCAGGGCACCGGACAGGTCGGTCTTGACA
AAAAGAACCGGGCGCCCCTGCGCTGACAGCCGGAACACGGCGGCATCAGAGCAGCCGATTGTCTGTTGTG
CCCAGTCATAGCCGAATAGCCTCTCCACCCAAGCGGCCGGAGAACCTGCGTGCAATCCATCTTGTTCAAT
CATGCGAAACGATCCTCATCCTGTCTCTTGATCAGATCCGAAAATGGATATACAAGCTCCCGGGAGCTTT
TTGCAAAAGCCTAGGCCTCCAAAAAAGCCTCCTCACTACTTCTGGAATAGCTCAGAGGCAGAGGCGGCCT
CGGCCTCTGCATAAATAAAAAAAATTAGTCAGCCATGGGGCGGAGAATGGGCGGAACTGGGCGGAGTTAG
GGGCGGGATGGGCGGAGTTAGGGGCGGGACTATGGTTGCTGACTAATTGAGATGCATGCTTTGCATACTT
CTGCCTGCTGGGGAGCCTGGGGACTTTCCACACCTGGTTGCTGACTAATTGAGATGCATGCTTTGCATAC
TTCTGCCTGCTGGGGAGCCTGGGGACTTTCCACACCCTAACTGACACACATTCCACAGAATTAATTCGCG
TTAAATTTTTGTTAAATCAGCTCATTTTTTAACCAATAGGCCGAAATCGGCAAAATCCCTTATAAATCAA
AAGAATAGACCGAGATAGGGT
[37 nt withheld, positions 5412-5448]
AAAGAACGTGGACTCCAACGTCAAAGG
[49 nt withheld, positions 5476-5524]
T
[91 nt withheld, positions 5526-5616]
G
[124 nt withheld, positions 5618-5741]
GGGGATACCCCCTAGAGCCCCAGCTGGTTCTTTCCGCCTCAGAAGCCATAGAGCCCACCGCATCCCCAGC
ATGCCTGCTATTGTCTTCCCAATCCTCCCCCTTGCTGTCCTGCCCCACCCCACCCCCCAGAATAGAATGA
CACCTACTCAGACAATGCGATGCAATTTCCTCATTTTATTAGGAAAGGACAGTGGGAGTGGCACCTTCCA
GGGTCAAGGAAGGCACGGGGGAGGGGCAAACAACAGATGGCTGGCAACTAGAAGGCACAGTCGAGGCTGA
TCAGCGAGCTCTAGCATTTAGGTGACACTATAGAATAGGGCCAAGCTTCCAGCCCTAATCGATACAGAAC
TGGTCGTCATAGTCCTCGTCCTTCAGCCCCTTGAGCCGCAGCCGGGCAAAGTCTTCGAACACGATGTCGT
CGTCTGTGGCATAGTTGGTTTCAAATTCAATGAGGTTGGTGTCCACGGGGGCATCTGTTTCAGGAACAGC
TGACTGGGGCCTGGGAAGGGCGATGTGATCATGGGGCTTGGGGTGCATGAGAACAAATGGCAGCTCCACT
GAGACATCCCCGCCTCGTGACACCACCAGCTTCACCTTGACCCTGTAGGACACCAGTATCCCCAGCACCT
CCTTGTTGGCACCCTCCTTCACAATGGTGCTCGAGGCCAGGTTGGTGTCCTCGTGCTTGAGCTTCCCATC
TAGAGCGAGGCCGCGCTTCTCCCGGTTGTTGCTGAGCAGCGGGGTTATGGTGTACACCTTACAGAACGTG
GAACTGGGCGACACAGCGTCTGCTTGTTCGACCTGAGCCACGGCCGCCTTGTACTGGGCGGTGCTGAAGA
GGCAGATAGCGGCTGCCTGTCTCACAGAGACTTTGATCTTCTTGACAGTCTTGGTGGAGTTATTGGTGAC
GTGGACATTGACATTGAGGGGCTCCCCGTGGTAGTACAGCTCCTTGTCCAGTGAAGCCTCAAGGTGCAGG
GACCGGTCAGACATGAGGAAGTGGCGTGTGGTTTCAGCTGAAGGCTGGGGCCCTGGTTTCTCTGGGGCAA
ACTGCACCTTTCGGATCACCAGACGTACGGAGTTCCGTTTGTGGCTTTTCTCTTCTAGTGATTTGGCGCA
GAAGGCTCGAATCTCAAAGTCGACCCCGCAAGCCTTCCCCGTATCCTCTGGGCCTGGCTGTAGGGTGACG
GAGCAGGGCAGGTTCTGGGGTATTGTGAAAAAAAAGGGGTGGGCATGCTGGCCCAGCTTCCTCAGCAGCC
GCTCCTGCAGACGCGTAGGTGGTCTAGGTGGGTTAGGTGTTGGAGGGAAGGCCTGGTAGTTGGCGATGAA
CAGGTCTTTGCGGAAGGACAAGCCCAGGACGTCAGCGTCTTCGCGGCCATAGCGAAAGGCGCACGTGAGG
GTCACAAACACTTTCGCGGCCTTAGCGTAGTCCGGATCCACTAGCACCACACCATCTACAGGGTCCACTT
TGTCCAGGTGGTCCACAAAGTCCCGCTTGCCTAGGTACACGGTGAGCTTGCAGTTAGGACTCGATGCCGC
GAAGACCCTGGTCCCGGGTTTCTCCCCCATGGAGTCGAGCGCTCGCCGAGACTTAAGTCCGGACTTGTAC
AGCTCGTCCATGCCGAGA
Features (pLannotate 1.2.2; 22 found; start..end, strand, type, name):
    727..745     -  promoter       T7 promoter: promoter for bacteriophage T7 RNA polymerase
    761..794     -  LTR            5' LTR (truncated) (fragment): truncated 5' long terminal repeat (LTR) from HIV-1
    790..993     -  promoter       CMV promoter: human cytomegalovirus (CMV) immediate early promoter
    994..1373    -  enhancer       CMV enhancer: human cytomegalovirus immediate early enhancer
   1528..1580    +  misc_feature   bom (fragment): basis of mobility region from pBR322
   1639..1743    +  promoter       AmpR promoter: bla
   1744..2604    +  CDS            AmpR: β-lactamase; bla; confers resistance to ampicillin, carbenicillin, and related antibiotics
   2775..3363    +  rep_origin     ori: high-copy-number ColE1/pMB1/pBR322/pUC origin of replication
   3546..3638    +  CDS            lacI (fragment): lac repressor; lacI; The lac repressor binds to the lac operator to inhibit transcription in E. coli. This inhibition can be relieved by adding lactose or isopropyl-β-D-thiogalactopyranoside (IPTG).
   3651..3672    +  protein_bind   CAP binding site: CAP binding activates transcription in the presence of cAMP. E. coli catabolite activator protein
   3687..3717    +  promoter       lac promoter: promoter for the E. coli lac operon
   3725..3741    +  protein_bind   lac operator: The lac repressor binds to the lac operator to inhibit transcription in E. coli. This inhibition can be relieved by adding lactose or isopropyl-β-D-thiogalactopyranoside (IPTG). lac repressor encoded by lacI
   3814..3935    -  polyA_signal   SV40 poly(A) signal: SV40 polyadenylation signal
   3930..4088    -  CDS            ble (fragment): BLE_KLEPN - Experimental evidence at protein level: Swiss-Prot protein existence level 1. Binding protein with a strong affinity to the bleomycin family of antibiotics. Binds to CL990; an antimitotic-antibiotic compound. From Klebsiella pneumoniae.
   4112..4903    -  CDS            neo: KKA2_KLEPN - Also known as kan, nptII. Experimental evidence at protein level: Swiss-Prot protein existence level 1. Resistance to kanamycin, neomycin, paromomycin, ribostamycin, butirosin and gentamicin B. From Klebsiella pneumoniae.
   4970..5299    -  promoter       SV40 promoter: SV40 enhancer and early promoter
   5313..5741    -  rep_origin     f1 ori (sequence partly withheld): f1 bacteriophage origin of replication; arrow indicates direction of (+) strand synthesis
   5762..5783    -  promoter       SV40 promoter (fragment): SV40 enhancer and early promoter
   5787..6011    -  polyA_signal   bGH poly(A) signal: bovine growth hormone polyadenylation signal
   6037..6055    +  promoter       SP6 promoter: promoter for bacteriophage SP6 RNA polymerase
   6085..7311    -  CDS            ARRB2: ARRB2_HUMAN - Also known as ARB2, ARR2. Experimental evidence at protein level: Swiss-Prot protein existence level 1. Functions in regulating agonist-mediated G-protein coupled receptor (GPCR) signaling by mediating both receptor desensitization and resensitization processes. During homologous desensitization, beta- arrestins bind to the GPRK-phosphorylated receptor and sterically preclude its coupling to the cognate G-protein; the binding appears to require additional receptor determinants exposed only in the active receptor conformation. The beta-arrestins target many receptors for internali
   7345..692     -  CDS            mVenus (across the origin): mVenus is a basic (constitutively fluorescent) yellow fluorescent protein published in 2006, derived from Aequorea victoria. It is reported to be a rapidly-maturing monomer with moderate acid sensitivity.
