[The description below was written by a language model from this plasmid's Addgene catalogue record and pLannotate feature annotations shown in this document.]
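Description:
pVEA3-KNC is a mammalian expression plasmid built on the pcDNA3 backbone that encodes a bovine arrestin-3 mutant fused at its N terminus to the yellow fluorescent protein Venus. The sequenced record is 7,369 nt. In it, the CMV immediate-early enhancer and promoter drive a Venus coding sequence (annotated as mVenus, spanning the numbering origin). This is followed by the arrestin open reading frame and the bovine growth hormone polyadenylation signal. T7 and SP6 phage promoters flank the cassette, as is usual for pcDNA3. The annotation software labels the arrestin region by similarity to human ARRB2 (β-arrestin-2, the non-visual protein also called arrestin-3). The catalogue entry gives the species as bovine but lists the Entrez gene as ARR3, and the record does not resolve this difference in naming. A short fragment annotated as a truncated HIV-1 LTR overlaps the promoter region and is probably an incidental sequence match, not a functional viral element.

The insert carries twelve alanine substitutions (K11A, K12A, L49A, D51A, R52A, L69A, Y239A, D241A, C252A, P253A, D260A, Q262A), which together define the "KNC" variant. The title of the associated publication describes a dominant-negative arrestin-3 mutant acting as a "silent scaffold" that inhibits JNK3 activity in cells. This suggests the plasmid is used to express a fluorescently trackable arrestin-3 for studying arrestin-dependent JNK3 signalling. The record does not state what each individual mutation does.

The plasmid is propagated in E. coli at high copy from a ColE1/pUC-type origin under ampicillin selection (β-lactamase). An f1 origin is also present. An SV40 early promoter driving the neomycin phosphotransferase gene, terminated by an SV40 poly(A) signal, allows G418 selection of stably transfected mammalian cells.
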