Addgene plasmid #234801: pVEA3-KNC
Purpose: Mammalian expression of bovine arrestin-3 (K11A, K12A, L49A, D51A, R52A, L69A, Y239A, D241A, C252A, P253A, D260A, Q262A)
Depositing lab: Vsevolod Gurevich. Depositing organization: Vanderbilt University. Publication: Silent scaffolds: inhibition OF c-Jun N-terminal kinase 3 activity in cell by dominant-negative arrestin-3 mutant. Breitman M, Kook S, Gimenez LE, Lizama BN, Palazzo MC, Gurevich EV, Gurevich VV. J Biol Chem. 2012 Jun 1;287(23):19653-64. doi: 10.1074/jbc.M112.358192. Epub 2012 Apr 20. PubMed 22523077.
Backbone
  Vector backbone: pcDNA3
  Vector type: Mammalian Expression
Growth in bacteria
  Bacterial resistance: Ampicillin, 100 μg/mL
  Growth temperature: 37°C
  Growth strain: DH5alpha
  Copy number: High Copy
Gene/Insert
  Gene/Insert name: Arrestin-3
  Species: B. taurus (bovine)
  Mutation: K11A, K12A, L49A, D51A, R52A, L69A, Y239A, D241A, C252A, P253A, D260A, Q262A
  Entrez Gene: ARR3
  Tag / fusion protein: Venus (N terminal on insert)
  Cloning method: Restriction Enzyme; 5′ cloning site Unknown (unknown if destroyed)
Terms and licenses: Academic/Nonprofit Terms; Industry Terms: Not Available to Industry
How to cite: pVEA3-KNC was a gift from Vsevolod Gurevich (Addgene plasmid # 234801 ; http://n2t.net/addgene:234801 ; RRID:Addgene_234801)
